Addgene plasmid #77632: PFKFB1 gRNA (BRDN0001162492)
Purpose: 3rd generation lentiviral gRNA plasmid targeting human PFKFB1
Depositing lab: John Doench & David Root. Depositing organization: Broad Institute. Publication: Optimized sgRNA design to maximize activity and minimize off-target effects of CRISPR-Cas9. Doench JG, Fusi N, Sullender M, Hegde M, Vaimberg EW, Donovan KF, Smith I, Tothova Z, Wilen C, Orchard R, Virgin HW, Listgarten J, Root DE. Nat Biotechnol. 2016 Jan 18. doi: 10.1038/nbt.3437. PubMed 26780180.
Backbone
  Vector backbone: lentiGuide-Puro
  Backbone manufacturer: Zhang Lab (Addgene plasmid # 52963)
  Vector type: Mammalian Expression, Lentiviral, CRISPR
  Selectable markers: Puromycin
Growth in bacteria
  Bacterial resistance: Ampicillin, 100 μg/mL
  Growth temperature: 37°C
  Growth strain: DH5alpha
  Copy number: High Copy
Gene/Insert
  Gene/Insert name: PFKFB1 (alt names: PFKFB1; NM_001271804.1)
  gRNA/shRNA sequence: CCAACACTACCAGAGAACGA
  Species: H. sapiens (human)
  Entrez Gene: PFKFB1 (a.k.a. F6PK, HL2K, PFRX)
  Promoter: hU6
  Cloning method: Unknown
  Sequencing primers: 5′ U6-F; 3′ pS2-R
Terms and licenses: Academic/Nonprofit Terms; Industry Terms: Not Available to Industry
Depositor comments: The gRNA was designed to target the following Genbank reference sequence(s): NM_001271804.1,NM_001271805.1,NM_002625.3. Note that this plasmid does NOT contain Cas9. It should be used in conjunction with lentiCas9-Blast (Addgene #52962) or otherwise with cell lines already expressing Cas9. Browse the full kinome gRNA library at http://www.addgene.org/pooled-library/broadgpp-human-kinome/ or visit http://www.broadinstitute.org/rnai/public/ for detailed protocols and information.
How to cite: PFKFB1 gRNA (BRDN0001162492) was a gift from John Doench & David Root (Addgene plasmid # 77632 ; http://n2t.net/addgene:77632 ; RRID:Addgene_77632)
