[The description below was written by a language model from this plasmid's Addgene catalogue record and pLannotate feature annotations shown in this document.]
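Description:
PFKFB1 gRNA (BRDN0001162492) is a third-generation lentiviral CRISPR guide plasmid built on the lentiGuide-Puro backbone, carrying a single guide RNA directed against human PFKFB1. According to the depositor, the guide was designed against several PFKFB1 reference transcripts. In bacteria the 8.3 kb plasmid replicates from a high-copy ColE1/pUC-type origin and is selected with ampicillin through the β-lactamase gene. An f1 origin, an SV40 origin and lac/T7/T3 promoter remnants are carried over from the parent vector.

The viral portion begins with an RSV promoter fused to a truncated HIV-1 5' LTR, which makes genomic RNA production Tat-independent. This is followed by the Ψ packaging signal with a gag fragment, the Rev response element for nuclear export, and a cPPT/CTS element, which aids nuclear import of the reverse-transcribed genome. It ends in a self-inactivating ΔU3 3' LTR and an SV40 polyadenylation signal. Between the LTRs sit two expression units. A human U6 RNA polymerase III promoter drives the targeting spacer fused to the Streptococcus pyogenes guide RNA scaffold. An EF-1α core promoter with its intron A drives puromycin N-acetyltransferase, with a WPRE downstream to enhance transcript expression, so transduced mammalian cells can be selected with puromycin.

The plasmid does not encode Cas9. It is meant to be packaged into lentivirus and delivered to cells that already express Cas9, or used together with a separate Cas9 lentiviral vector, to disrupt PFKFB1. It belongs to a human kinome gRNA collection associated with work on optimized sgRNA design for higher activity and fewer off-target effects.
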