Features (pLannotate 1.2.2; 29 found; start..end, strand, type, name):
     14..80      +  CDS            small t antigen (fragment): SV40 (simian virus 40) small t antigen
    106..317     +  promoter       EF-1α core promoter: core promoter for human elongation factor EF-1α
    318..1256    +  intron         EF-1α intron A: intron upstream of the start codon of human EF-1α
   1278..1877    +  CDS            PuroR (fragment): puromycin N-acetyltransferase; pac from Streptomyces; confers resistance to puromycin
   1893..2481    +  misc_feature   WPRE: woodchuck hepatitis virus posttranscriptional regulatory element
   2532..2551    +  misc_feature   cPPT/CTS (fragment): central polypurine tract and central termination sequence of HIV-1
   2553..2786    +  LTR            3' LTR (ΔU3): self-inactivating 3' long terminal repeat (LTR) from HIV-1
   2864..2985    +  polyA_signal   SV40 poly(A) signal: SV40 polyadenylation signal
   3025..3160    +  rep_origin     SV40 ori: SV40 origin of replication
   3181..3199    -  promoter       T7 promoter: promoter for bacteriophage T7 RNA polymerase
   3207..3362    +  CDS            lacZα (fragment): LacZα fragment of β-galactosidase; lacZ fragment
   3367..3795    +  rep_origin     f1 ori (sequence partly withheld): f1 bacteriophage origin of replication; arrow indicates direction of (+) strand synthesis
   3848..3952    +  promoter       AmpR promoter: bla
   3953..4813    +  CDS            AmpR: β-lactamase; bla; confers resistance to ampicillin, carbenicillin, and related antibiotics
   4984..5572    +  rep_origin     ori: high-copy-number ColE1/pMB1/pBR322/pUC origin of replication
   5755..5847    +  CDS            lacI (fragment): lac repressor; lacI; The lac repressor binds to the lac operator to inhibit transcription in E. coli. This inhibition can be relieved by adding lactose or isopropyl-β-D-thiogalactopyranoside (IPTG).
   5860..5881    +  protein_bind   CAP binding site: CAP binding activates transcription in the presence of cAMP. E. coli catabolite activator protein
   5896..5926    +  promoter       lac promoter: promoter for the E. coli lac operon
   5934..5950    +  protein_bind   lac operator: The lac repressor binds to the lac operator to inhibit transcription in E. coli. This inhibition can be relieved by adding lactose or isopropyl-β-D-thiogalactopyranoside (IPTG). lac repressor encoded by lacI
   5995..6013    +  promoter       T3 promoter: promoter for bacteriophage T3 RNA polymerase
   6041..6267    +  promoter       RSV promoter: Rous sarcoma virus enhancer/promoter
   6268..6448    +  LTR            5' LTR (truncated): truncated 5' long terminal repeat (LTR) from HIV-1
   6495..6620    +  misc_feature   HIV-1 Ψ: packaging signal of human immunodeficiency virus type 1
   6604..6967    +  CDS            HIV-1 gag (fragment): gag protein from human immunodeficiency virus 1; gag
   7113..7346    +  misc_feature   RRE: The Rev response element (RRE) of HIV-1 allows for Rev-dependent mRNA export from the nucleus to the cytoplasm.
   7723..7749    +  CDS            Rev (fragment): human immunodeficiency virus 1 (HIV-1) Rev protein; rev; enhances nuclear export of unspliced and incompletely spliced viral mRNAs
   7753..7993    +  promoter       U6 promoter: RNA polymerase III promoter for human U6 snRNA
   8023..8098    +  misc_RNA       gRNA scaffold: guide RNA scaffold for the Streptococcus pyogenes CRISPR/Cas9 system
   8154..8271    +  misc_feature   cPPT/CTS: central polypurine tract and central termination sequence of HIV-1
>Addgene plasmid #77632 | PFKFB1 gRNA (BRDN0001162492) | addgene full sequence | sequence record 188140 | Addgene Assembled Sequence
CCCGGGTGCAAAGATGGATAAAGTTTTAAACAGAGAGGAATCTTTGCAGCTAATGGACCTTCTAGGTCTT
GAAAGGAGTGGGAATTGGCTCCGGTGCCCGTCAGTGGGCAGAGCGCACATCGCCCACAGTCCCCGAGAAG
TTGGGGGGAGGGGTCGGCAATTGATCCGGTGCCTAGAGAAGGTGGCGCGGGGTAAACTGGGAAAGTGATG
TCGTGTACTGGCTCCGCCTTTTTCCCGAGGGTGGGGGAGAACCGTATATAAGTGCAGTAGTCGCCGTGAA
CGTTCTTTTTCGCAACGGGTTTGCCGCCAGAACACAGGTAAGTGCCGTGTGTGGTTCCCGCGGGCCTGGC
CTCTTTACGGGTTATGGCCCTTGCGTGCCTTGAATTACTTCCACCTGGCTGCAGTACGTGATTCTTGATC
CCGAGCTTCGGGTTGGAAGTGGGTGGGAGAGTTCGAGGCCTTGCGCTTAAGGAGCCCCTTCGCCTCGTGC
TTGAGTTGAGGCCTGGCCTGGGCGCTGGGGCCGCCGCGTGCGAATCTGGTGGCACCTTCGCGCCTGTCTC
GCTGCTTTCGATAAGTCTCTAGCCATTTAAAATTTTTGATGACCTGCTGCGACGCTTTTTTTCTGGCAAG
ATAGTCTTGTAAATGCGGGCCAAGATCTGCACACTGGTATTTCGGTTTTTGGGGCCGCGGGCGGCGACGG
GGCCCGTGCGTCCCAGCGCACATGTTCGGCGAGGCGGGGCCTGCGAGCGCGGCCACCGAGAATCGGACGG
GGGTAGTCTCAAGCTGGCCGGCCTGCTCTGGTGCCTGGCCTCGCGCCGCCGTGTATCGCCCCGCCCTGGG
CGGCAAGGCTGGCCCGGTCGGCACCAGTTGCGTGAGCGGAAAGATGGCCGCTTCCCGGCCCTGCTGCAGG
GAGCTCAAAATGGAGGACGCGGCGCTCGGGAGAGCGGGCGGGTGAGTCACCCACACAAAGGAAAAGGGCC
TTTCCGTCCTCAGCCGTCGCTTCATGTGACTCCACGGAGTACCGGGCGCCGTCCAGGCACCTCGATTAGT
TCTCGAGCTTTTGGAGTACGTCGTCTTTAGGTTGGGGGGAGGGGTTTTATGCGATGGAGTTTCCCCACAC
TGAGTGGGTGGAGACTGAAGTTAGGCCAGCTTGGCACTTGATGTAATTCTCCTTGGAATTTGCCCTTTTT
GAGTTTGGATCTTGGTTCATTCTCAAGCCTCAGACAGTGGTTCAAAGTTTTTTTCTTCCATTTCAGGTGT
CGTGACGTACGGCCACCATGACCGAGTACAAGCCCACGGTGCGCCTCGCCACCCGCGACGACGTCCCCAG
GGCCGTACGCACCCTCGCCGCCGCGTTCGCCGACTACCCCGCCACGCGCCACACCGTCGATCCGGACCGC
CACATCGAGCGGGTCACCGAGCTGCAAGAACTCTTCCTCACGCGCGTCGGGCTCGACATCGGCAAGGTGT
GGGTCGCGGACGACGGCGCCGCCGTGGCGGTCTGGACCACGCCGGAGAGCGTCGAAGCGGGGGCGGTGTT
CGCCGAGATCGGCCCGCGCATGGCCGAGTTGAGCGGTTCCCGGCTGGCCGCGCAGCAACAGATGGAAGGC
CTCCTGGCGCCGCACCGGCCCAAGGAGCCCGCGTGGTTCCTGGCCACCGTCGGAGTCTCGCCCGACCACC
AGGGCAAGGGTCTGGGCAGCGCCGTCGTGCTCCCCGGAGTGGAGGCGGCCGAGCGCGCCGGGGTGCCCGC
CTTCCTGGAGACCTCCGCGCCCCGCAACCTCCCCTTCTACGAGCGGCTCGGCTTCACCGTCACCGCCGAC
GTCGAGGTGCCCGAAGGACCGCGCACCTGGTGCATGACCCGCAAGCCCGGTGCCTGAACGCGTTAAGTCG
ACAATCAACCTCTGGATTACAAAATTTGTGAAAGATTGACTGGTATTCTTAACTATGTTGCTCCTTTTAC
GCTATGTGGATACGCTGCTTTAATGCCTTTGTATCATGCTATTGCTTCCCGTATGGCTTTCATTTTCTCC
TCCTTGTATAAATCCTGGTTGCTGTCTCTTTATGAGGAGTTGTGGCCCGTTGTCAGGCAACGTGGCGTGG
TGTGCACTGTGTTTGCTGACGCAACCCCCACTGGTTGGGGCATTGCCACCACCTGTCAGCTCCTTTCCGG
GACTTTCGCTTTCCCCCTCCCTATTGCCACGGCGGAACTCATCGCCGCCTGCCTTGCCCGCTGCTGGACA
GGGGCTCGGCTGTTGGGCACTGACAATTCCGTGGTGTTGTCGGGGAAATCATCGTCCTTTCCTTGGCTGC
TCGCCTGTGTTGCCACCTGGATTCTGCGCGGGACGTCCTTCTGCTACGTCCCTTCGGCCCTCAATCCAGC
GGACCTTCCTTCCCGCGGCCTGCTGCCGGCTCTGCGGCCTCTTCCGCGTCTTCGCCTTCGCCCTCAGACG
AGTCGGATCTCCCTTTGGGCCGCCTCCCCGCGTCGACTTTAAGACCAATGACTTACAAGGCAGCTGTAGA
TCTTAGCCACTTTTTAAAAGAAAAGGGGGGACTGGAAGGGCTAATTCACTCCCAACGAAGACAAGATCTG
CTTTTTGCTTGTACTGGGTCTCTCTGGTTAGACCAGATCTGAGCCTGGGAGCTCTCTGGCTAACTAGGGA
ACCCACTGCTTAAGCCTCAATAAAGCTTGCCTTGAGTGCTTCAAGTAGTGTGTGCCCGTCTGTTGTGTGA
CTCTGGTAACTAGAGATCCCTCAGACCCTTTTAGTCAGTGTGGAAAATCTCTAGCAGTACGTATAGTAGT
TCATGTCATCTTATTATTCAGTATTTATAACTTGCAAAGAAATGAATATCAGAGAGTGAGAGGAACTTGT
TTATTGCAGCTTATAATGGTTACAAATAAAGCAATAGCATCACAAATTTCACAAATAAAGCATTTTTTTC
ACTGCATTCTAGTTGTGGTTTGTCCAAACTCATCAATGTATCTTATCATGTCTGGCTCTAGCTATCCCGC
CCCTAACTCCGCCCATCCCGCCCCTAACTCCGCCCAGTTCCGCCCATTCTCCGCCCCATGGCTGACTAAT
TTTTTTTATTTATGCAGAGGCCGAGGCCGCCTCGGCCTCTGAGCTATTCCAGAAGTAGTGAGGAGGCTTT
TTTGGAGGCCTAGGGACGTACCCAATTCGCCCTATAGTGAGTCGTATTACGCGCGCTCACTGGCCGTCGT
TTTACAACGTCGTGACTGGGAAAACCCTGGCGTTACCCAACTTAATCGCCTTGCAGCACATCCCCCTTTC
GCCAGCTGGCGTAATAGCGAAGAGGCCCGCACCGATCGCCCTTCCCAACAGTTGCGCAGCCTGAATGGCG
AATGGG
[124 nt withheld, positions 3367-3490]
C
[91 nt withheld, positions 3492-3582]
A
[49 nt withheld, positions 3584-3632]
CCTTTGACGTTGGAGTCCACGTTCTTT
[37 nt withheld, positions 3660-3696]
ACCCTATCTCGGTCTATTCTTTTGATTTATAAGGGATTTTGCCGATTTCGGCCTATTGGTTAAAAAATGA
GCTGATTTAACAAAAATTTAACGCGAATTTTAACAAAATATTAACGCTTACAATTTAGGTGGCACTTTTC
GGGGAAATGTGCGCGGAACCCCTATTTGTTTATTTTTCTAAATACATTCAAATATGTATCCGCTCATGAG
ACAATAACCCTGATAAATGCTTCAATAATATTGAAAAAGGAAGAGTATGAGTATTCAACATTTCCGTGTC
GCCCTTATTCCCTTTTTTGCGGCATTTTGCCTTCCTGTTTTTGCTCACCCAGAAACGCTGGTGAAAGTAA
AAGATGCTGAAGATCAGTTGGGTGCACGAGTGGGTTACATCGAACTGGATCTCAACAGCGGTAAGATCCT
TGAGAGTTTTCGCCCCGAAGAACGTTTTCCAATGATGAGCACTTTTAAAGTTCTGCTATGTGGCGCGGTA
TTATCCCGTATTGACGCCGGGCAAGAGCAACTCGGTCGCCGCATACACTATTCTCAGAATGACTTGGTTG
AGTACTCACCAGTCACAGAAAAGCATCTTACGGATGGCATGACAGTAAGAGAATTATGCAGTGCTGCCAT
AACCATGAGTGATAACACTGCGGCCAACTTACTTCTGACAACGATCGGAGGACCGAAGGAGCTAACCGCT
TTTTTGCACAACATGGGGGATCATGTAACTCGCCTTGATCGTTGGGAACCGGAGCTGAATGAAGCCATAC
CAAACGACGAGCGTGACACCACGATGCCTGTAGCAATGGCAACAACGTTGCGCAAACTATTAACTGGCGA
ACTACTTACTCTAGCTTCCCGGCAACAATTAATAGACTGGATGGAGGCGGATAAAGTTGCAGGACCACTT
CTGCGCTCGGCCCTTCCGGCTGGCTGGTTTATTGCTGATAAATCTGGAGCCGGTGAGCGTGGGTCTCGCG
GTATCATTGCAGCACTGGGGCCAGATGGTAAGCCCTCCCGTATCGTAGTTATCTACACGACGGGGAGTCA
GGCAACTATGGATGAACGAAATAGACAGATCGCTGAGATAGGTGCCTCACTGATTAAGCATTGGTAACTG
TCAGACCAAGTTTACTCATATATACTTTAGATTGATTTAAAACTTCATTTTTAATTTAAAAGGATCTAGG
TGAAGATCCTTTTTGATAATCTCATGACCAAAATCCCTTAACGTGAGTTTTCGTTCCACTGAGCGTCAGA
CCCCGTAGAAAAGATCAAAGGATCTTCTTGAGATCCTTTTTTTCTGCGCGTAATCTGCTGCTTGCAAACA
AAAAAACCACCGCTACCAGCGGTGGTTTGTTTGCCGGATCAAGAGCTACCAACTCTTTTTCCGAAGGTAA
CTGGCTTCAGCAGAGCGCAGATACCAAATACTGTTCTTCTAGTGTAGCCGTAGTTAGGCCACCACTTCAA
GAACTCTGTAGCACCGCCTACATACCTCGCTCTGCTAATCCTGTTACCAGTGGCTGCTGCCAGTGGCGAT
AAGTCGTGTCTTACCGGGTTGGACTCAAGACGATAGTTACCGGATAAGGCGCAGCGGTCGGGCTGAACGG
GGGGTTCGTGCACACAGCCCAGCTTGGAGCGAACGACCTACACCGAACTGAGATACCTACAGCGTGAGCT
ATGAGAAAGCGCCACGCTTCCCGAAGGGAGAAAGGCGGACAGGTATCCGGTAAGCGGCAGGGTCGGAACA
GGAGAGCGCACGAGGGAGCTTCCAGGGGGAAACGCCTGGTATCTTTATAGTCCTGTCGGGTTTCGCCACC
TCTGACTTGAGCGTCGATTTTTGTGATGCTCGTCAGGGGGGCGGAGCCTATGGAAAAACGCCAGCAACGC
GGCCTTTTTACGGTTCCTGGCCTTTTGCTGGCCTTTTGCTCACATGTTCTTTCCTGCGTTATCCCCTGAT
TCTGTGGATAACCGTATTACCGCCTTTGAGTGAGCTGATACCGCTCGCCGCAGCCGAACGACCGAGCGCA
GCGAGTCAGTGAGCGAGGAAGCGGAAGAGCGCCCAATACGCAAACCGCCTCTCCCCGCGCGTTGGCCGAT
TCATTAATGCAGCTGGCACGACAGGTTTCCCGACTGGAAAGCGGGCAGTGAGCGCAACGCAATTAATGTG
AGTTAGCTCACTCATTAGGCACCCCAGGCTTTACACTTTATGCTTCCGGCTCGTATGTTGTGTGGAATTG
TGAGCGGATAACAATTTCACACAGGAAACAGCTATGACCATGATTACGCCAAGCGCGCAATTAACCCTCA
CTAAAGGGAACAAAAGCTGGAGCTGCAAGCTTAATGTAGTCTTATGCAATACTCTTGTAGTCTTGCAACA
TGGTAACGATGAGTTAGCAACATGCCTTACAAGGAGAGAAAAAGCACCGTGCATGCCGATTGGTGGAAGT
AAGGTGGTACGATCGTGCCTTATTAGGAAGGCAACAGACGGGTCTGACATGGATTGGACGAACCACTGAA
TTGCCGCATTGCAGAGATATTGTATTTAAGTGCCTAGCTCGATACATAAACGGGTCTCTCTGGTTAGACC
AGATCTGAGCCTGGGAGCTCTCTGGCTAACTAGGGAACCCACTGCTTAAGCCTCAATAAAGCTTGCCTTG
AGTGCTTCAAGTAGTGTGTGCCCGTCTGTTGTGTGACTCTGGTAACTAGAGATCCCTCAGACCCTTTTAG
TCAGTGTGGAAAATCTCTAGCAGTGGCGCCCGAACAGGGACTTGAAAGCGAAAGGGAAACCAGAGGAGCT
CTCTCGACGCAGGACTCGGCTTGCTGAAGCGCGCACGGCAAGAGGCGAGGGGCGGCGACTGGTGAGTACG
CCAAAAATTTTGACTAGCGGAGGCTAGAAGGAGAGAGATGGGTGCGAGAGCGTCAGTATTAAGCGGGGGA
GAATTAGATCGCGATGGGAAAAAATTCGGTTAAGGCCAGGGGGAAAGAAAAAATATAAATTAAAACATAT
AGTATGGGCAAGCAGGGAGCTAGAACGATTCGCAGTTAATCCTGGCCTGTTAGAAACATCAGAAGGCTGT
AGACAAATACTGGGACAGCTACAACCATCCCTTCAGACAGGATCAGAAGAACTTAGATCATTATATAATA
CAGTAGCAACCCTCTATTGTGTGCATCAAAGGATAGAGATAAAAGACACCAAGGAAGCTTTAGACAAGAT
AGAGGAAGAGCAAAACAAAAGTAAGACCACCGCACAGCAAGCGGCCGCTGATCTTCAGACCTGGAGGAGG
AGATATGAGGGACAATTGGAGAAGTGAATTATATAAATATAAAGTAGTAAAAATTGAACCATTAGGAGTA
GCACCCACCAAGGCAAAGAGAAGAGTGGTGCAGAGAGAAAAAAGAGCAGTGGGAATAGGAGCTTTGTTCC
TTGGGTTCTTGGGAGCAGCAGGAAGCACTATGGGCGCAGCGTCAATGACGCTGACGGTACAGGCCAGACA
ATTATTGTCTGGTATAGTGCAGCAGCAGAACAATTTGCTGAGGGCTATTGAGGCGCAACAGCATCTGTTG
CAACTCACAGTCTGGGGCATCAAGCAGCTCCAGGCAAGAATCCTGGCTGTGGAAAGATACCTAAAGGATC
AACAGCTCCTGGGGATTTGGGGTTGCTCTGGAAAACTCATTTGCACCACTGCTGTGCCTTGGAATGCTAG
TTGGAGTAATAAATCTCTGGAACAGATTTGGAATCACACGACCTGGATGGAGTGGGACAGAGAAATTAAC
AATTACACAAGCTTAATACACTCCTTAATTGAAGAATCGCAAAACCAGCAAGAAAAGAATGAACAAGAAT
TATTGGAATTAGATAAATGGGCAAGTTTGTGGAATTGGTTTAACATAACAAATTGGCTGTGGTATATAAA
ATTATTCATAATGATAGTAGGAGGCTTGGTAGGTTTAAGAATAGTTTTTGCTGTACTTTCTATAGTGAAT
AGAGTTAGGCAGGGATATTCACCATTATCGTTTCAGACCCACCTCCCAACCCCGAGGGGACCCAGAGAGG
GCCTATTTCCCATGATTCCTTCATATTTGCATATACGATACAAGGCTGTTAGAGAGATAATTAGAATTAA
TTTGACTGTAAACACAAAGATATTAGTACAAAATACGTGACGTAGAAAGTAATAATTTCTTGGGTAGTTT
GCAGTTTTAAAATTATGTTTTAAAATGGACTATCATATGCTTACCGTAACTTGAAAGTATTTCGATTTCT
TGGCTTTATATATCTTGTGGAAAGGACGAAACACCGCCAACACTACCAGAGAACGAGTTTTAGAGCTAGA
AATAGCAAGTTAAAATAAGGCTAGTCCGTTATCAACTTGAAAAAGTGGCACCGAGTCGGTGCTTTTTTAA
GCTTGGCGTAACTAGATCTTGAGACAAATGGCAGTATTCATCCACAATTTTAAAAGAAAAGGGGGGATTG
GGGGGTACAGTGCAGGGGAAAGAATAGTAGACATAATAGCAACAGACATACAAACTAAAGAATTACAAAA
ACAAATTACAAAAATTCAAAATTTTCGGGTTTATTACAGGGACAGCAGAGATCCACTTTGGCGCCGGCTC
GAGGGGG
