>Addgene plasmid #77632 | PFKFB1 gRNA (BRDN0001162492) | depositor partial sequence | sequence record 145092 | Target Sequence
CCAACACTACCAGAGAACGA
