>Addgene plasmid #77632 | PFKFB1 gRNA (BRDN0001162492) | addgene partial sequence | sequence record 188139 | hU6-F
AGAAAGTAATAATTTCTTGGGTAGTTTGCAGTTTTAAAATTATGTTTTAAAATGGACTATCATATGCTTA
CCGTAACTTGAAAGTATTTCGATTTCTTGGCTTTATATATCTTGTGGAAAGGACGAAACACCGCCAACAC
TACCAGAGAACGAGTTTTAGAGCTAGAAATAGCAAGTTAAAATAAGGCTAGTCCGTTATCAACTTGAAAA
AGTGGCACCGAGTCGGTGCTTTTTTAAGCTTGGCGTAACTAGATCTTGAGACAAATGGCAGTATTCATCC
ACAATTTTAAAAGAAAAGGGGGGATTGGGGGGTACAGTGCAGGGGAAAGAATAGTAGACATAATAGCAAC
AGACATACAAACTAAAGAATTACAAAAACAAATTACAAAAATTCAAAATTTTCGGGTTTATTACAGGGAC
AGCAGAGATCCACTTTGGCGCCGGCTCGAGGGGGCCCGGGTGCAAAGATGGATAAAGTTTTAAACAGAGA
GGAATCTTTGCAGCTAATGGACCTTCTAGGTCTTGAAAGGAGTGGGAATTGGCTCCGGTGCCCGTCAGTG
GGCAGAGCGC
